>Addgene plasmid #141593 | TFORF0372 | addgene full sequence | sequence record 408555 | Addgene NGS Result
TTAATGTAGTCTTATGCAATACTCTTGTAGTCTTGCAACATGGTAACGATGAGTTAGCAACATGCCTTAC
AAGGAGAGAAAAAGCACCGTGCATGCCGATTGGTGGAAGTAAGGTGGTACGATCGTGCCTTATTAGGAAG
GCAACAGACGGGTCTGACATGGATTGGACGAACCACTGAATTGCCGCATTGCAGAGATATTGTATTTAAG
TGCCTAGCTCGATACATAAACGGGTCTCTCTGGTTAGACCAGATCTGAGCCTGGGAGCTCTCTGGCTAAC
TAGGGAACCCACTGCTTAAGCCTCAATAAAGCTTGCCTTGAGTGCTTCAAGTAGTGTGTGCCCGTCTGTT
GTGTGACTCTGGTAACTAGAGATCCCTCAGACCCTTTTAGTCAGTGTGGAAAATCTCTAGCAGTGGCGCC
CGAACAGGGACTTGAAAGCGAAAGGGAAACCAGAGGAGCTCTCTCGACGCAGGACTCGGCTTGCTGAAGC
GCGCACGGCAAGAGGCGAGGGGCGGCGACTGGTGAGTACGCCAAAAATTTTGACTAGCGGAGGCTAGAAG
GAGAGAGATGGGTGCGAGAGCGTCAGTATTAAGCGGGGGAGAATTAGATCGCGATGGGAAAAAATTCGGT
TAAGGCCAGGGGGAAAGAAAAAATATAAATTAAAACATATAGTATGGGCAAGCAGGGAGCTAGAACGATT
CGCAGTTAATCCTGGCCTGTTAGAAACATCAGAAGGCTGTAGACAAATACTGGGACAGCTACAACCATCC
CTTCAGACAGGATCAGAAGAACTTAGATCATTATATAATACAGTAGCAACCCTCTATTGTGTGCATCAAA
GGATAGAGATAAAAGACACCAAGGAAGCTTTAGACAAGATAGAGGAAGAGCAAAACAAAAGTAAGACCAC
CGCACAGCAAGCGGCCGCTGATCTTCAGACCTGGAGGAGGAGATATGAGGGACAATTGGAGAAGTGAATT
ATATAAATATAAAGTAGTAAAAATTGAACCATTAGGAGTAGCACCCACCAAGGCAAAGAGAAGAGTGGTG
CAGAGAGAAAAAAGAGCAGTGGGAATAGGAGCTTTGTTCCTTGGGTTCTTGGGAGCAGCAGGAAGCACTA
TGGGCGCAGCGTCAATGACGCTGACGGTACAGGCCAGACAATTATTGTCTGGTATAGTGCAGCAGCAGAA
CAATTTGCTGAGGGCTATTGAGGCGCAACAGCATCTGTTGCAACTCACAGTCTGGGGCATCAAGCAGCTC
CAGGCAAGAATCCTGGCTGTGGAAAGATACCTAAAGGATCAACAGCTCCTGGGGATTTGGGGTTGCTCTG
GAAAACTCATTTGCACCACTGCTGTGCCTTGGAATGCTAGTTGGAGTAATAAATCTCTGGAACAGATTTG
GAATCACACGACCTGGATGGAGTGGGACAGAGAAATTAACAATTACACAAGCTTAATACACTCCTTAATT
GAAGAATCGCAAAACCAGCAAGAAAAGAATGAACAAGAATTATTGGAATTAGATAAATGGGCAAGTTTGT
GGAATTGGTTTAACATAACAAATTGGCTGTGGTATATAAAATTATTCATAATGATAGTAGGAGGCTTGGT
AGGTTTAAGAATAGTTTTTGCTGTACTTTCTATAGTGAATAGAGTTAGGCAGGGATATTCACCATTATCG
TTTCAGACCCACCTCCCAACCCCGAGGGGACCCATGCATTGCATCTCAATTAGTCAGCAACCAGGTGTGG
AAAGTCCCCAGGCTCCCCAGCAGGCAGAAGTATGCAAAGCATGCGTCTCAATTAGTCAGCAACCATAGTC
CCGCCCCTAACTCCGCCCATCCCGCCCCTAACTCCGCCCAGTTCCGCCCATTCTCCGCCCCATGGCTGAC
TAATTTTTTTTATTTATGCAGAGGCCGAGGCCGCCTCGGCCTCTGAGCTATTCCAGAAGTAGTGAGGAGG
CTTTTTTGGAGGCCTAGGCTTTTGCAAAAAGCTTTCTAGAGGTACCACCGGAGCTTACCATGACCGAGTA
CAAGCCCACGGTGCGCCTCGCCACCCGCGACGACGTCCCCAGGGCCGTACGCACCCTCGCCGCCGCGTTC
GCCGACTACCCCGCCACGCGCCACACCGTCGATCCGGACCGCCACATCGAGCGGGTCACCGAGCTGCAAG
AACTCTTCCTCACGCGCGTCGGGCTCGACATCGGCAAGGTGTGGGTCGCGGACGACGGCGCCGCCGTGGC
GGTCTGGACCACGCCGGAGAGCGTCGAAGCGGGGGCGGTGTTCGCCGAGATCGGCCCGCGCATGGCCGAG
TTGAGCGGTTCCCGGCTGGCCGCGCAGCAACAGATGGAAGGCCTCCTGGCGCCGCACCGGCCCAAGGAGC
CCGCGTGGTTCCTGGCCACCGTCGGCGTCTCGCCCGACCACCAGGGCAAGGGTCTGGGCAGCGCCGTCGT
GCTCCCCGGAGTGGAGGCGGCCGAGCGCGCCGGGGTGCCCGCCTTCCTGGAGACCTCCGCGCCCCGCAAC
CTCCCCTTCTACGAGCGGCTCGGCTTCACCGTCACCGCCGACGTCGAGGTGCCCGAAGGACCGCGCACCT
GGTGCATGACCCGCAAGCCCGGTGCCAGTTAACGAATTCTAGATCTTGAGACAAATGGCAGTATTCATCC
ACAATTTTAAAAGAAAAGGGGGGATTGGGGGGTACAGTGCAGGGGAAAGAATAGTAGACATAATAGCAAC
AGACATACAAACTAAAGAATTACAAAAACAAATTACAAAAATTCAAAATTTTCGGGTTTATTACAGGGAC
AGCAGAGATCCACTTTGGCGCCGGCTCGAGGCCTGCAGGTGCAAAGATGGATAAAGTTTTAAACAGAGAG
GAATCTTTGCAGCTAATGGACCTTCTAGGTCTTGAAAGGAGTGGGAATTGGCTCCGGTGCCCGTCAGTGG
GCAGAGCGCACATCGCCCACAGTCCCCGAGAAGTTGGGGGGAGGGGTCGGCAATTGAACCGGTGCCTAGA
GAAGGTGGCGCGGGGTAAACTGGGAAAGTGATGTCGTGTACTGGCTCCGCCTTTTTCCCGAGGGTGGGGG
AGAACCGTATATAAGTGCAGTAGTCGCCGTGAACGTTCTTTTTCGCAACGGGTTTGCCGCCAGAACACAG
GTAAGTGCCGTGTGTGGTTCCCGCGGGCCTGGCCTCTTTACGGGTTATGGCCCTTGCGTGCCTTGAATTA
CTTCCACCTGGCTGCAGTACGTGATTCTTGATCCCGAGCTTCGGGTTGGAAGTGGGTGGGAGAGTTCGAG
GCCTTGCGCTTAAGGAGCCCCTTCGCCTCGTGCTTGAGTTGAGGCCTGGCCTGGGCGCTGGGGCCGCCGC
GTGCGAATCTGGTGGCACCTTCGCGCCTGTCTCGCTGCTTTCGATAAGTCTCTAGCCATTTAAAATTTTT
GATGACCTGCTGCGACGCTTTTTTTCTGGCAAGATAGTCTTGTAAATGCGGGCCAAGATCTGCACACTGG
TATTTCGGTTTTTGGGGCCGCGGGCGGCGACGGGGCCCGTGCGTCCCAGCGCACATGTTCGGCGAGGCGG
GGCCTGCGAGCGCGGCCACCGAGAATCGGACGGGGGTAGTCTCAAGCTGGCCGGCCTGCTCTGGTGCCTG
GCCTCGCGCCGCCGTGTATCGCCCCGCCCTGGGCGGCAAGGCTGGCCCGGTCGGCACCAGTTGCGTGAGC
GGAAAGATGGCCGCTTCCCGGCCCTGCTGCAGGGAGCTCAAAATGGAGGACGCGGCGCTCGGGAGAGCGG
GCGGGTGAGTCACCCACACAAAGGAAAAGGGCCTTTCCGTCCTCAGCCGTCGCTTCATGTGACTCCACGG
AGTACCGGGCGCCGTCCAGGCACCTCGATTAGTTCTCGAGCTTTTGGAGTACGTCGTCTTTAGGTTGGGG
GGAGGGGTTTTATGCGATGGAGTTTCCCCACACTGAGTGGGTGGAGACTGAAGTTAGGCCAGCTTGGCAC
TTGATGTAATTCTCCTTGGAATTTGCCCTTTTTGAGTTTGGATCTTGGTTCATTCTCAAGCCTCAGACAG
TGGTTCAAAGTTTTTTTCTTCCATTTCAGGTGTCGTGAGGCTAGCACCGCCACCATGACAATGGATGGTG
ACAGTTCTACAACAGATGCTTCTCAACTAGGAATCTCTGCAGACTATATTGGAGGAAGTCATTATGTTAT
ACAGCCTCATGATGATACTGAGGACAGCATGAATGATCATGAAGACACAAATGGTTCAAAAGAAAGTTTC
AGAGAACAAGATATATATCTTCCAATAGCAAACGTGGCTAGGATAATGAAAAATGCCATACCTCAAACGG
GAAAGATTGCAAAAGATGCCAAAGAATGTGTTCAAGAATGTGTAAGTGAGTTCATCAGTTTTATAACATC
TGAAGCAAGTGAAAGGTGCCATCAAGAGAAACGGAAAACAATCAATGGAGAAGATATTCTCTTTGCTATG
TCTACTTTAGGCTTTGACAGTTATGTGGAACCTCTGAAATTATACCTTCAGAAATTCAGAGAGGCTATGA
AAGGAGAAAAGGGAATTGGTGGAGCAGTCACAGCTACAGATGGACTAAGTGAAGAGCTTACAGAGGAGGC
ATTTACTAACCAGTTACCAGCTGGCTTAATAACCACAGACGGTCAACAACAAAATGTTATGGTTTACACA
ACATCATATCAACAGATTTCTGGTGTTCAGCAAATTCAGTTTTCATAGTAATGAACTAGTCCGTAACTTG
AAAGTATTTCGATTTCTTGGCTTTATATATCTTGTGGAAAGGACGATGGTATGATATGGCATTGTGTTGA
ACGCGTTAAGTCGACAATCAACCTCTGGATTACAAAATTTGTGAAAGATTGACTGGTATTCTTAACTATG
TTGCTCCTTTTACGCTATGTGGATACGCTGCTTTAATGCCTTTGTATCATGCTATTGCTTCCCGTATGGC
TTTCATTTTCTCCTCCTTGTATAAATCCTGGTTGCTGTCTCTTTATGAGGAGTTGTGGCCCGTTGTCAGG
CAACGTGGCGTGGTGTGCACTGTGTTTGCTGACGCAACCCCCACTGGTTGGGGCATTGCCACCACCTGTC
AGCTCCTTTCCGGGACTTTCGCTTTCCCCCTCCCTATTGCCACGGCGGAACTCATCGCCGCCTGCCTTGC
CCGCTGCTGGACAGGGGCTCGGCTGTTGGGCACTGACAATTCCGTGGTGTTGTCGGGGAAATCATCGTCC
TTTCCTTGGCTGCTCGCCTGTGTTGCCACCTGGATTCTGCGCGGGACGTCCTTCTGCTACGTCCCTTCGG
CCCTCAATCCAGCGGACCTTCCTTCCCGCGGCCTGCTGCCGGCTCTGCGGCCTCTTCCGCGTCTTCGCCT
TCGCCCTCAGACGAGTCGGATCTCCCTTTGGGCCGCCTCCCCGCGTCGACTTTAAGACCAATGACTTACA
AGGCAGCTGTAGATCTTAGCCACTTTTTAAAAGAAAAGGGGGGACTGGAAGGGCTAATTCACTCCCAACG
AAGACAAGATCTGCTTTTTGCTTGTACTGGGTCTCTCTGGTTAGACCAGATCTGAGCCTGGGAGCTCTCT
GGCTAACTAGGGAACCCACTGCTTAAGCCTCAATAAAGCTTGCCTTGAGTGCTTCAAGTAGTGTGTGCCC
GTCTGTTGTGTGACTCTGGTAACTAGAGATCCCTCAGACCCTTTTAGTCAGTGTGGAAAATCTCTAGCAG
TACGTATAGTAGTTCATGTCATCTTATTATTCAGTATTTATAACTTGCAAAGAAATGAATATCAGAGAGT
GAGAGGAACTTGTTTATTGCAGCTTATAATGGTTACAAATAAAGCAATAGCATCACAAATTTCACAAATA
AAGCATTTTTTTCACTGCATTCTAGTTGTGGTTTGTCCAAACTCATCAATGTATCTTATCATGTCTGGCT
CTAGCTATCCCGCCCCTAACTCCGCCCATCCCGCCCCTAACTCCGCCCAGTTCCGCCCATTCTCCGCCCC
ATGGCTGACTAATTTTTTTTATTTATGCAGAGGCCGAGGCCGCCTCGGCCTCTGAGCTATTCCAGAAGTA
GTGAGGAGGCTTTTTTGGAGGCCTAGGGACGTACCCAATTCGCCCTATAGTGAGTCGTATTACGCGCGCT
CACTGGCCGTCGTTTTACAACGTCGTGACTGGGAAAACCCTGGCGTTACCCAACTTAATCGCCTTGCAGC
ACATCCCCCTTTCGCCAGCTGGCGTAATAGCGAAGAGGCCCGCACCGATCGCCCTTCCCAACAGTTGCGC
AGCCTGAATGGCGAATGGG
[124 nt withheld, positions 6320-6443]
C
[91 nt withheld, positions 6445-6535]
A
[49 nt withheld, positions 6537-6585]
CCTTTGACGTTGGAGTCCACGTTCTTT
[37 nt withheld, positions 6613-6649]
ACCCTATCTCGGTCTATTCTTTTGATTTATAAGGGATTTTGCCGATTTCGGCCTATTGGTTAAAAAATGA
GCTGATTTAACAAAAATTTAACGCGAATTTTAACAAAATATTAACGCTTACAATTTAGGTGGCACTTTTC
GGGGAAATGTGCGCGGAACCCCTATTTGTTTATTTTTCTAAATACATTCAAATATGTATCCGCTCATGAG
ACAATAACCCTGATAAATGCTTCAATAATATTGAAAAAGGAAGAGTATGAGTATTCAACATTTCCGTGTC
GCCCTTATTCCCTTTTTTGCGGCATTTTGCCTTCCTGTTTTTGCTCACCCAGAAACGCTGGTGAAAGTAA
AAGATGCTGAAGATCAGTTGGGTGCACGAGTGGGTTACATCGAACTGGATCTCAACAGCGGTAAGATCCT
TGAGAGTTTTCGCCCCGAAGAACGTTTTCCAATGATGAGCACTTTTAAAGTTCTGCTATGTGGCGCGGTA
TTATCCCGTATTGACGCCGGGCAAGAGCAACTCGGTCGCCGCATACACTATTCTCAGAATGACTTGGTTG
AGTACTCACCAGTCACAGAAAAGCATCTTACGGATGGCATGACAGTAAGAGAATTATGCAGTGCTGCCAT
AACCATGAGTGATAACACTGCGGCCAACTTACTTCTGACAACGATCGGAGGACCGAAGGAGCTAACCGCT
TTTTTGCACAACATGGGGGATCATGTAACTCGCCTTGATCGTTGGGAACCGGAGCTGAATGAAGCCATAC
CAAACGACGAGCGTGACACCACGATGCCTGTAGCAATGGCAACAACGTTGCGCAAACTATTAACTGGCGA
ACTACTTACTCTAGCTTCCCGGCAACAATTAATAGACTGGATGGAGGCGGATAAAGTTGCAGGACCACTT
CTGCGCTCGGCCCTTCCGGCTGGCTGGTTTATTGCTGATAAATCTGGAGCCGGTGAGCGTGGGTCTCGCG
GTATCATTGCAGCACTGGGGCCAGATGGTAAGCCCTCCCGTATCGTAGTTATCTACACGACGGGGAGTCA
GGCAACTATGGATGAACGAAATAGACAGATCGCTGAGATAGGTGCCTCACTGATTAAGCATTGGTAACTG
TCAGACCAAGTTTACTCATATATACTTTAGATTGATTTAAAACTTCATTTTTAATTTAAAAGGATCTAGG
TGAAGATCCTTTTTGATAATCTCATGACCAAAATCCCTTAACGTGAGTTTTCGTTCCACTGAGCGTCAGA
CCCCGTAGAAAAGATCAAAGGATCTTCTTGAGATCCTTTTTTTCTGCGCGTAATCTGCTGCTTGCAAACA
AAAAAACCACCGCTACCAGCGGTGGTTTGTTTGCCGGATCAAGAGCTACCAACTCTTTTTCCGAAGGTAA
CTGGCTTCAGCAGAGCGCAGATACCAAATACTGTTCTTCTAGTGTAGCCGTAGTTAGGCCACCACTTCAA
GAACTCTGTAGCACCGCCTACATACCTCGCTCTGCTAATCCTGTTACCAGTGGCTGCTGCCAGTGGCGAT
AAGTCGTGTCTTACCGGGTTGGACTCAAGACGATAGTTACCGGATAAGGCGCAGCGGTCGGGCTGAACGG
GGGGTTCGTGCACACAGCCCAGCTTGGAGCGAACGACCTACACCGAACTGAGATACCTACAGCGTGAGCT
ATGAGAAAGCGCCACGCTTCCCGAAGGGAGAAAGGCGGACAGGTATCCGGTAAGCGGCAGGGTCGGAACA
GGAGAGCGCACGAGGGAGCTTCCAGGGGGAAACGCCTGGTATCTTTATAGTCCTGTCGGGTTTCGCCACC
TCTGACTTGAGCGTCGATTTTTGTGATGCTCGTCAGGGGGGCGGAGCCTATGGAAAAACGCCAGCAACGC
GGCCTTTTTACGGTTCCTGGCCTTTTGCTGGCCTTTTGCTCACATGTTCTTTCCTGCGTTATCCCCTGAT
TCTGTGGATAACCGTATTACCGCCTTTGAGTGAGCTGATACCGCTCGCCGCAGCCGAACGACCGAGCGCA
GCGAGTCAGTGAGCGAGGAAGCGGAAGAGCGCCCAATACGCAAACCGCCTCTCCCCGCGCGTTGGCCGAT
TCATTAATGCAGCTGGCACGACAGGTTTCCCGACTGGAAAGCGGGCAGTGAGCGCAACGCAATTAATGTG
AGTTAGCTCACTCATTAGGCACCCCAGGCTTTACACTTTATGCTTCCGGCTCGTATGTTGTGTGGAATTG
TGAGCGGATAACAATTTCACACAGGAAACAGCTATGACCATGATTACGCCAAGCGCGCAATTAACCCTCA
CTAAAGGGAACAAAAGCTGGAGCTGCAAGC
Features (pLannotate 1.2.2; 31 found; start..end, strand, type, name):
      5..231     +  promoter       RSV promoter: Rous sarcoma virus enhancer/promoter
    232..412     +  LTR            5' LTR (truncated): truncated 5' long terminal repeat (LTR) from HIV-1
    459..584     +  misc_feature   HIV-1 Ψ: packaging signal of human immunodeficiency virus type 1
    568..931     +  CDS            HIV-1 gag (fragment): gag protein from human immunodeficiency virus 1; gag
   1077..1310    +  misc_feature   RRE: The Rev response element (RRE) of HIV-1 allows for Rev-dependent mRNA export from the nucleus to the cytoplasm.
   1687..1713    +  CDS            Rev (fragment): human immunodeficiency virus 1 (HIV-1) Rev protein; rev; enhances nuclear export of unspliced and incompletely spliced viral mRNAs
   1720..1743    +  promoter       SV40 promoter (fragment): SV40 early promoter
   1744..1815    +  promoter       SV40 promoter (fragment): SV40 enhancer and early promoter
   1839..1974    +  rep_origin     SV40 ori: SV40 origin of replication
   2020..2616    +  CDS            PuroR (fragment): puromycin N-acetyltransferase; pac from Streptomyces; confers resistance to puromycin
   2665..2782    +  misc_feature   cPPT/CTS: central polypurine tract and central termination sequence of HIV-1
   2847..2913    +  CDS            small t antigen (fragment): SV40 (simian virus 40) small t antigen
   2920..4098    +  promoter       EF-1α promoter: strong constitutive promoter for human elongation factor EF-1α
   4115..4735    +  CDS            NFYB: NFYB_HUMAN - Also known as HAP3. Experimental evidence at protein level: Swiss-Prot protein existence level 1. Component of the sequence-specific heterotrimeric transcription factor (NF-Y) which specifically recognizes a 5'-CCAAT-3' box motif found in the promoters of its target genes. NF-Y can function as both an activator and a repressor, depending on its interacting cofactors. From Homo sapiens (Human).
   4751..4804    +  promoter       U6 promoter (fragment): RNA polymerase III promoter for human U6 snRNA
   4846..5434    +  misc_feature   WPRE: woodchuck hepatitis virus posttranscriptional regulatory element
   5485..5504    +  misc_feature   cPPT/CTS (fragment): central polypurine tract and central termination sequence of HIV-1
   5506..5739    +  LTR            3' LTR (ΔU3): self-inactivating 3' long terminal repeat (LTR) from HIV-1
   5817..5938    +  polyA_signal   SV40 poly(A) signal: SV40 polyadenylation signal
   5978..6113    +  rep_origin     SV40 ori: SV40 origin of replication
   6134..6152    -  promoter       T7 promoter: promoter for bacteriophage T7 RNA polymerase
   6160..6315    +  CDS            lacZα (fragment): LacZα fragment of β-galactosidase; lacZ fragment
   6320..6748    +  rep_origin     f1 ori (sequence partly withheld): f1 bacteriophage origin of replication; arrow indicates direction of (+) strand synthesis
   6801..6905    +  promoter       AmpR promoter: bla
   6906..7766    +  CDS            AmpR: β-lactamase; bla; confers resistance to ampicillin, carbenicillin, and related antibiotics
   7937..8525    +  rep_origin     ori: high-copy-number ColE1/pMB1/pBR322/pUC origin of replication
   8708..8800    +  CDS            lacI (fragment): lac repressor; lacI; The lac repressor binds to the lac operator to inhibit transcription in E. coli. This inhibition can be relieved by adding lactose or isopropyl-β-D-thiogalactopyranoside (IPTG).
   8813..8834    +  protein_bind   CAP binding site: CAP binding activates transcription in the presence of cAMP. E. coli catabolite activator protein
   8849..8879    +  promoter       lac promoter: promoter for the E. coli lac operon
   8887..8903    +  protein_bind   lac operator: The lac repressor binds to the lac operator to inhibit transcription in E. coli. This inhibition can be relieved by adding lactose or isopropyl-β-D-thiogalactopyranoside (IPTG). lac repressor encoded by lacI
   8948..8966    +  promoter       T3 promoter: promoter for bacteriophage T3 RNA polymerase
