[The description below was written by a language model from this plasmid's Addgene catalogue record and pLannotate feature annotations shown in this document.]
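Description:
TFORF0372 is a third-generation-style, self-inactivating lentiviral expression plasmid built on the pLX_TRC317 backbone, designed to overexpress the human transcription factor NFYB in mammalian cells. It is one member of a barcoded transcription factor ORF collection. In bacteria it replicates from a high-copy ColE1/pUC origin and is selected with ampicillin through the bla gene. An f1 origin and remnants of a lac/lacZα cloning region with T7 and T3 promoters are also present. The depositor warns that recombination can occur, as is common with LTR-containing plasmids.

The viral genome is transcribed from an RSV promoter fused to a truncated HIV-1 5' LTR. It carries the Ψ packaging signal with a gag fragment, the RRE for Rev-dependent nuclear export, a cPPT/CTS, a WPRE to enhance transcript expression, and a ΔU3 3' LTR followed by an SV40 polyadenylation signal. Two expression units sit between the LTRs. An SV40 early promoter drives puromycin N-acetyltransferase so that transduced cells can be selected. Downstream, the strong constitutive EF-1α promoter drives the NFYB ORF, which encodes the HAP3 subunit of the heterotrimeric NF-Y complex that binds CCAAT boxes. The catalogue lists a 725 bp insert, while the annotated coding sequence spans about 620 bp; the difference may reflect flanking sequence and the unique 24-bp barcode, which the feature table does not annotate separately. A short U6 promoter-like match lies just after the ORF and is only a fragment.

The barcode identifies which transcription factor each cell received, which supports pooled overexpression screens such as those for directed differentiation. The vector can also be used for individual NFYB overexpression.
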