Addgene plasmid #141593: TFORF0372
Purpose: Lentiviral vector for overexpressing the NFYB transcription factor ORF with a unique 24-bp barcode. Barcodes facilitate identification of transcription factors in pooled screens.
Depositing lab: Feng Zhang. Depositing organization: Broad Institute. Publication: A transcription factor atlas of directed differentiation. Joung J, Ma S, Tay T, Geiger-Schuller KR, Kirchgatterer PC, Verdine VK, Guo B, Arias-Garcia MA, Allen WE, Singh A, Kuksenko O, Abudayyeh OO, Gootenberg JS, Fu Z, Macrae RK, Buenrostro JD, Regev A, Zhang F. Cell. 2023 Jan 5;186(1):209-229.e26. doi: 10.1016/j.cell.2022.11.026. PubMed 36608654.
Backbone
  Vector backbone: pLX_TRC317
  Backbone manufacturer: Broad Institute Genetic Perturbation Platform
  Backbone size w/o insert (bp): 8264
  Vector type: Mammalian Expression, Lentiviral
  Selectable markers: Puromycin
Growth in bacteria
  Bacterial resistance: Ampicillin, 100 μg/mL
  Growth temperature: 37°C
  Growth strain: NEB Stable
  Copy number: High Copy
Gene/Insert
  Gene/Insert name: NFYB
  Species: H. sapiens (human)
  Insert size (bp): 725
  Entrez Gene: NFYB (a.k.a. CBF-A, CBF-B, HAP3, NF-YB)
  Promoter: EF1a
  Cloning method: Unknown
  Sequencing primers: 5′ GGGTGGAGACTGAAGTTAGGCCAG; 3′ CACATAGCGTAAAAGGAGCAACATAG
Terms and licenses: Academic/Nonprofit Terms; Industry Terms: Not Available to Industry
Depositor comments: NM_006166,ENST00000240055,ENST00000551727 . The transcription factor ORF portion of this plasmid was synthesized by Genewiz. Please test multiple small colonies in case of plasmid recombination. To make this collection available in a timely manner, a portion of this collection was not fully sequenced by Addgene. If an Addgene verified full plasmid sequence is not available, please contact us prior to placing an order to request the full sequence.
How to cite: TFORF0372 was a gift from Feng Zhang (Addgene plasmid # 141593 ; http://n2t.net/addgene:141593 ; RRID:Addgene_141593)
