>Addgene plasmid #141593 | TFORF0372 | depositor partial sequence | sequence record 276916 | Insert
ACCGCCACCATGACAATGGATGGTGACAGTTCTACAACAGATGCTTCTCAACTAGGAATCTCTGCAGACT
ATATTGGAGGAAGTCATTATGTTATACAGCCTCATGATGATACTGAGGACAGCATGAATGATCATGAAGA
CACAAATGGTTCAAAAGAAAGTTTCAGAGAACAAGATATATATCTTCCAATAGCAAACGTGGCTAGGATA
ATGAAAAATGCCATACCTCAAACGGGAAAGATTGCAAAAGATGCCAAAGAATGTGTTCAAGAATGTGTAA
GTGAGTTCATCAGTTTTATAACATCTGAAGCAAGTGAAAGGTGCCATCAAGAGAAACGGAAAACAATCAA
TGGAGAAGATATTCTCTTTGCTATGTCTACTTTAGGCTTTGACAGTTATGTGGAACCTCTGAAATTATAC
CTTCAGAAATTCAGAGAGGCTATGAAAGGAGAAAAGGGAATTGGTGGAGCAGTCACAGCTACAGATGGAC
TAAGTGAAGAGCTTACAGAGGAGGCATTTACTAACCAGTTACCAGCTGGCTTAATAACCACAGACGGTCA
ACAACAAAATGTTATGGTTTACACAACATCATATCAACAGATTTCTGGTGTTCAGCAAATTCAGTTTTCA
TAGTAATGAACTAGTCCGTAACTTGAAAGTATTTCGATTTCTTGGCTTTATATATCTTGTGGAAAGGACG
ATGGTATGATATGGCATTGTGTTGA
