>Addgene plasmid #141593 | TFORF0372 | depositor partial sequence | sequence record 276917 | Barcode
TGGTATGATATGGCATTGTGTTGA
